>Addgene plasmid #134337 | pCMV-T7-AcrIIA16_Efa-NLS(SV40) (KAC459) | addgene full sequence | sequence record 267369 | Addgene NGS Result
GACATTGATTATTGACTAGTTATTAATAGTAATCAATTACGGGGTCATTAGTTCATAGCCCATATATGGA
GTTCCGCGTTACATAACTTACGGTAAATGGCCCGCCTGGCTGACCGCCCAACGACCCCCGCCCATTGACG
TCAATAATGACGTATGTTCCCATAGTAACGCCAATAGGGACTTTCCATTGACGTCAATGGGTGGAGTATT
TACGGTAAACTGCCCACTTGGCAGTACATCAAGTGTATCATATGCCAAGTACGCCCCCTATTGACGTCAA
TGACGGTAAATGGCCCGCCTGGCATTATGCCCAGTACATGACCTTATGGGACTTTCCTACTTGGCAGTAC
ATCTACGTATTAGTCATCGCTATTACCATGGTGATGCGGTTTTGGCAGTACATCAATGGGCGTGGATAGC
GGTTTGACTCACGGGGATTTCCAAGTCTCCACCCCATTGACGTCAATGGGAGTTTGTTTTGGCACCAAAA
TCAACGGGACTTTCCAAAATGTCGTAACAACTCCGCCCCATTGACGCAAATGGGCGGTAGGCGTGTACGG
TGGGAGGTCTATATAAGCAGAGCTGGTTTAGTGAACCGTCAGATCCGCTAGAGATCCGCGGCCGCTAATA
CGACTCACTATAGGGAGAGCCGCCACCATGGGCTACGTGGGCAAGAGCAGAAGCGTGAGAAGCCAGATCG
CCATCGACAACGCCGAGGTGCCCCTGAACCACATCACCAAGGACTACATCCTGACCTTCGTGACCGAGAA
CAACATCGACGAGACCCTGAAGAACGAGAGCGTGGCCATGTGGAAGTTCGTGGCCAAGAGACACGGCAGC
ACCAGCTGGCACCACGTGAGCAAGCACTACAACAAGATCGACCACTACGACCTGCACGACGTGGCCGAGT
ACTTCAGCATGAACTACGACAGCCTGAAGAACGACTACCAGAACCTGCTGGACCAGAAGAGACAGGCCAA
GAACGACCTGATCAAGAACCTGAAGCTGGGCATCATCAAGGTGCAGATCTGGGGCGGCACCAAGAGATAC
CCCAAGCTGGAGGGCTACGAGAGCGTGATGGGCGTGGTGAAGGACGGCTGGCTGCACACCGTGACCCTGA
GCAACCAGACCAAGTACAAGATCACCGGCAACAAGATCGAGGAGATCACCATCTTCGAGCTGGACCAGTA
CGACATCCTGACCAAGAAGTTCCCCGAGTTCAGAGCCATGAAGAGAAAGATCAACAAGGAGGTGGCCAGA
CTGAGCAAGGGATCCGGCGGTGGAGGCAGTGGGCCCAAGAAGAAGAGGAAAGTCTGACCGGTCATCATCA
CCATCACCATTGAGTTTAAACCCGCTGATCAGCCTCGACTGTGCCTTCTAGTTGCCAGCCATCTGTTGTT
TGCCCCTCCCCCGTGCCTTCCTTGACCCTGGAAGGTGCCACTCCCACTGTCCTTTCCTAATAAAATGAGG
AAATTGCATCGCATTGTCTGAGTAGGTGTCATTCTATTCTGGGGGGTGGGGTGGGGCAGGACAGCAAGGG
GGAGGATTGGGAAGACAATAGCAGGCATGCTGGGGATGCGGTGGGCTCTATGGCTTCTGAGGCGGAAAGA
ACCAGCTGGGGCTCGATACCGTCGACCTCTAGCTAGAGCTTGGCGTAATCATGGTCATAGCTGTTTCCTG
TGTGAAATTGTTATCCGCTCACAATTCCACACAACATACGAGCCGGAAGCATAAAGTGTAAAGCCTAGGG
TGCCTAATGAGTGAGCTAACTCACATTAATTGCGTTGCGCTCACTGCCCGCTTTCCAGTCGGGAAACCTG
TCGTGCCAGCTGCATTAATGAATCGGCCAACGCGCGGGGAGAGGCGGTTTGCGTATTGGGCGCTCTTCCG
CTTCCTCGCTCACTGACTCGCTGCGCTCGGTCGTTCGGCTGCGGCGAGCGGTATCAGCTCACTCAAAGGC
GGTAATACGGTTATCCACAGAATCAGGGGATAACGCAGGAAAGAACATGTGAGCAAAAGGCCAGCAAAAG
GCCAGGAACCGTAAAAAGGCCGCGTTGCTGGCGTTTTTCCATAGGCTCCGCCCCCCTGACGAGCATCACA
AAAATCGACGCTCAAGTCAGAGGTGGCGAAACCCGACAGGACTATAAAGATACCAGGCGTTTCCCCCTGG
AAGCTCCCTCGTGCGCTCTCCTGTTCCGACCCTGCCGCTTACCGGATACCTGTCCGCCTTTCTCCCTTCG
GGAAGCGTGGCGCTTTCTCATAGCTCACGCTGTAGGTATCTCAGTTCGGTGTAGGTCGTTCGCTCCAAGC
TGGGCTGTGTGCACGAACCCCCCGTTCAGCCCGACCGCTGCGCCTTATCCGGTAACTATCGTCTTGAGTC
CAACCCGGTAAGACACGACTTATCGCCACTGGCAGCAGCCACTGGTAACAGGATTAGCAGAGCGAGGTAT
GTAGGCGGTGCTACAGAGTTCTTGAAGTGGTGGCCTAACTACGGCTACACTAGAAGAACAGTATTTGGTA
TCTGCGCTCTGCTGAAGCCAGTTACCTTCGGAAAAAGAGTTGGTAGCTCTTGATCCGGCAAACAAACCAC
CGCTGGTAGCGGTGGTTTTTTTGTTTGCAAGCAGCAGATTACGCGCAGAAAAAAAGGATCTCAAGAAGAT
CCTTTGATCTTTTCTACGGGGTCTGACGCTCAGTGGAACGAAAACTCACGTTAAGGGATTTTGGTCATGA
GATTATCAAAAAGGATCTTCACCTAGATCCTTTTAAATTAAAAATGAAGTTTTAAATCAATCTAAAGTAT
ATATGAGTAAACTTGGTCTGACAGTTACCAATGCTTAATCAGTGAGGCACCTATCTCAGCGATCTGTCTA
TTTCGTTCATCCATAGTTGCCTGACTCCCCGTCGTGTAGATAACTACGATACGGGAGGGCTTACCATCTG
GCCCCAGTGCTGCAATGATACCGCGAGACCCACGCTCACCGGCTCCAGATTTATCAGCAATAAACCAGCC
AGCCGGAAGGGCCGAGCGCAGAAGTGGTCCTGCAACTTTATCCGCCTCCATCCAGTCTATTAATTGTTGC
CGGGAAGCTAGAGTAAGTAGTTCGCCAGTTAATAGTTTGCGCAACGTTGTTGCCATTGCTACAGGCATCG
TGGTGTCACGCTCGTCGTTTGGTATGGCTTCATTCAGCTCCGGTTCCCAACGATCAAGGCGAGTTACATG
ATCCCCCATGTTGTGCAAAAAAGCGGTTAGCTCCTTCGGTCCTCCGATCGTTGTCAGAAGTAAGTTGGCC
GCAGTGTTATCACTCATGGTTATGGCAGCACTGCATAATTCTCTTACTGTCATGCCATCCGTAAGATGCT
TTTCTGTGACTGGTGAGTACTCAACCAAGTCATTCTGAGAATAGTGTATGCGGCGACCGAGTTGCTCTTG
CCCGGCGTCAATACGGGATAATACCGCGCCACATAGCAGAACTTTAAAAGTGCTCATCATTGGAAAACGT
TCTTCGGGGCGAAAACTCTCAAGGATCTTACCGCTGTTGAGATCCAGTTCGATGTAACCCACTCGTGCAC
CCAACTGATCTTCAGCATCTTTTACTTTCACCAGCGTTTCTGGGTGAGCAAAAACAGGAAGGCAAAATGC
CGCAAAAAAGGGAATAAGGGCGACACGGAAATGTTGAATACTCATACTCTTCCTTTTTCAATATTATTGA
AGCATTTATCAGGGTTATTGTCTCATGAGCGGATACATATTTGAATGTATTTAGAAAAATAAACAAATAG
GGGTTCCGCGCACATTTCCCCGAAAAGTGCCACCTGACGTCGACGGATCGGGAGATCGATCTCCCGATCC
CCTAGGGTCGACTCTCAGTACAATCTGCTCTGATGCCGCATAGTTAAGCCAGTATCTGCTCCCTGCTTGT
GTGTTGGAGGTCGCTGAGTAGTGCGCGAGCAAAATTTAAGCTACAACAAGGCAAGGCTTGACCGACAATT
GCATGAAGAATCTGCTTAGGGTTAGGCGTTTTGCGCTGCTTCGCGATGTACGGGCCAGATATACGCGTT
Features (pLannotate 1.2.2; 14 found; start..end, strand, type, name):
      1..380     +  enhancer       CMV enhancer: human cytomegalovirus immediate early enhancer
    381..584     +  promoter       CMV promoter: human cytomegalovirus (CMV) immediate early promoter
    626..644     +  promoter       T7 promoter: promoter for bacteriophage T7 RNA polymerase
   1369..1593    +  polyA_signal   bGH poly(A) signal: bovine growth hormone polyadenylation signal
   1597..1618    +  promoter       SV40 promoter (fragment): SV40 enhancer and early promoter
   1623..1639    +  misc_feature   MCS (fragment): pBluescript multiple cloning site
   1688..1704    -  protein_bind   lac operator: The lac repressor binds to the lac operator to inhibit transcription in E. coli. This inhibition can be relieved by adding lactose or isopropyl-β-D-thiogalactopyranoside (IPTG). lac repressor encoded by lacI
   1712..1742    -  promoter       lac promoter: promoter for the E. coli lac operon
   1757..1778    -  protein_bind   CAP binding site: CAP binding activates transcription in the presence of cAMP. E. coli catabolite activator protein
   1791..1883    -  CDS            lacI (fragment): lac repressor; lacI; The lac repressor binds to the lac operator to inhibit transcription in E. coli. This inhibition can be relieved by adding lactose or isopropyl-β-D-thiogalactopyranoside (IPTG).
   2066..2654    -  rep_origin     ori: high-copy-number ColE1/pMB1/pBR322/pUC origin of replication
   2825..3685    -  CDS            AmpR: β-lactamase; bla; confers resistance to ampicillin, carbenicillin, and related antibiotics
   3686..3790    -  promoter       AmpR promoter: bla
   3861..3905    -  misc_feature   bom (fragment): basis of mobility region from pBR322
