[The description below was written by a language model from this plasmid's Addgene catalogue record and pLannotate feature annotations shown in this document.]
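Description:
pCMV-T7-AcrIIA16_Efa-NLS(SV40) (KAC459) is a small (about 4.1 kb) mammalian expression plasmid built on the JDS246 backbone by Gibson assembly. It is propagated in E. coli as a high-copy plasmid through a ColE1/pUC-type origin and selected with ampicillin via the β-lactamase gene and its native promoter. The backbone also carries remnants of earlier cloning vectors, including a lac promoter/operator with CAP site, short lacI, SV40 promoter and multiple cloning site fragments, and a partial bom region. None of these appears to play a role in the payload. No mammalian selection marker is annotated, which fits use by transient transfection.

The payload is a synthetic, human codon-optimized coding sequence for the anti-CRISPR protein AcrIIA16_Efa, fused at its C terminus to an SV40 nuclear localization signal so that the protein enters the nucleus. The automated feature table does not annotate this open reading frame. It presumably lies in the unannotated interval between the T7 promoter and the bovine growth hormone polyadenylation signal. The CMV immediate-early enhancer and promoter drive strong expression in mammalian cells. The T7 promoter placed just downstream of them allows the same insert to be transcribed by T7 RNA polymerase, for example for in vitro transcription.

The associated study concerns broad-spectrum anti-CRISPR proteins. The plasmid suits co-expression of this type II-A Acr with Cas9 nucleases in human cells to test whether it inhibits genome editing, although the record does not list specific target enzymes or assays.
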