Addgene plasmid #134337: pCMV-T7-AcrIIA16_Efa-NLS(SV40) (KAC459)
Purpose: CMV and T7 promoter expression plasmid for human codon optimized AcrIIA16_Efa with C-terminal NLS (SV40)
Depositing lab: Joseph Bondy-Denomy & Benjamin Kleinstiver. Depositing organization: Massachusetts General Hospital. Publication: Broad-spectrum anti-CRISPR proteins facilitate horizontal gene transfer. Mahendra C, Christie KA, Osuna BA, Pinilla-Redondo R, Kleinstiver BP, Bondy-Denomy J. Nat Microbiol. 2020 Apr;5(4):620-629. doi: 10.1038/s41564-020-0692-2. Epub 2020 Mar 26. PubMed 32218510.
Backbone
  Vector backbone: JDS246 (Addgene plasmid #43861)
  Vector type: Mammalian Expression
Growth in bacteria
  Bacterial resistance: Ampicillin, 100 μg/mL
  Growth temperature: 37°C
  Growth strain: DH5alpha
  Copy number: High Copy
Gene/Insert
  Gene/Insert name: human codon optimized AcrIIA16_Efa (alt name: KAC459)
  Species: Synthetic
  Promoter: CMV and T7
  Tag / fusion protein: NLS(SV40) (C terminal on insert)
  Cloning method: Gibson Cloning
  Sequencing primers: 5′ oBK6928-CCAAGTCTCCACCCCATTGACG; 3′ n/a
Terms and licenses: Academic/Nonprofit Terms; Industry Terms: Not Available to Industry
How to cite: pCMV-T7-AcrIIA16_Efa-NLS(SV40) (KAC459) was a gift from Joseph Bondy-Denomy & Benjamin Kleinstiver (Addgene plasmid # 134337 ; http://n2t.net/addgene:134337 ; RRID:Addgene_134337)
